>Addgene plasmid #181738 | pU6-pegRNA-SNCA-A53T | addgene full sequence | sequence record 356611 | Addgene NGS Result
GAGGGCCTATTTCCCATGATTCCTTCATATTTGCATATACGATACAAGGCTGTTAGAGAGATAATTAGAA
TTAATTTGACTGTAAACACAAAGATATTAGTACAAAATACGTGACGTAGAAAGTAATAATTTCTTGGGTA
GTTTGCAGTTTTAAAATTATGTTTTAAAATGGACTATCATATGCTTACCGTAACTTGAAAGTATTTCGAT
TTCTTGGCTTTATATATCTTGTGGAAAGGACGAAACACCGGAGGGAGTGGTGCATGGTGGTTTTAGAGCT
AGAAATAGCAAGTTAAAATAAGGCTAGTCCGTTATCAACTTGAAAAAGTGGCACCGAGTCGGTGCTTACC
TGTTGTCACACCATGCACCACTCCCTTTTTTTAAGCTTGGGCCGCTCGAGGTACCTCTCTACATATGACA
TGTGAGCAAAAGGCCAGCAAAAGGCCAGGAACCGTAAAAAGGCCGCGTTGCTGGCGTTTTTCCATAGGCT
CCGCCCCCCTGACGAGCATCACAAAAATCGACGCTCAAGTCAGAGGTGGCGAAACCCGACAGGACTATAA
AGATACCAGGCGTTTCCCCCTGGAAGCTCCCTCGTGCGCTCTCCTGTTCCGACCCTGCCGCTTACCGGAT
ACCTGTCCGCCTTTCTCCCTTCGGGAAGCGTGGCGCTTTCTCATAGCTCACGCTGTAGGTATCTCAGTTC
GGTGTAGGTCGTTCGCTCCAAGCTGGGCTGTGTGCACGAACCCCCCGTTCAGCCCGACCGCTGCGCCTTA
TCCGGTAACTATCGTCTTGAGTCCAACCCGGTAAGACACGACTTATCGCCACTGGCAGCAGCCACTGGTA
ACAGGATTAGCAGAGCGAGGTATGTAGGCGGTGCTACAGAGTTCTTGAAGTGGTGGCCTAACTACGGCTA
CACTAGAAGAACAGTATTTGGTATCTGCGCTCTGCTGAAGCCAGTTACCTTCGGAAAAAGAGTTGGTAGC
TCTTGATCCGGCAAACAAACCACCGCTGGTAGCGGTGGTTTTTTTGTTTGCAAGCAGCAGATTACGCGCA
GAAAAAAAGGATCTCAAGAAGATCCTTTGATCTTTTCTACGGGGTCTGACGCTCAGTGGAACGAAAACTC
ACGTTAAGGGATTTTGGTCATGAGATTATCAAAAAGGATCTTCACCTAGATCCTTTTAAATTAAAAATGA
AGTTTTAAATCAATCTAAAGTATATATGAGTAAACTTGGTCTGACAGTTACCAATGCTTAATCAGTGAGG
CACCTATCTCAGCGATCTGTCTATTTCGTTCATCCATAGTTGCCTGACTCCCCGTCGTGTAGATAACTAC
GATACGGGAGGGCTTACCATCTGGCCCCAGTGCTGCAATGATACCGCGAGATCCACGCTCACCGGCTCCA
GATTTATCAGCAATAAACCAGCCAGCCGGAAGGGCCGAGCGCAGAAGTGGTCCTGCAACTTTATCCGCCT
CCATCCAGTCTATTAATTGTTGCCGGGAAGCTAGAGTAAGTAGTTCGCCAGTTAATAGTTTGCGCAACGT
TGTTGCCATTGCTACAGGCATCGTGGTGTCACGCTCGTCGTTTGGTATGGCTTCATTCAGCTCCGGTTCC
CAACGATCAAGGCGAGTTACATGATCCCCCATGTTGTGCAAAAAAGCGGTTAGCTCCTTCGGTCCTCCGA
TCGTTGTCAGAAGTAAGTTGGCCGCAGTGTTATCACTCATGGTTATGGCAGCACTGCATAATTCTCTTAC
TGTCATGCCATCCGTAAGATGCTTTTCTGTGACTGGTGAGTACTCAACCAAGTCATTCTGAGAATAGTGT
ATGCGGCGACCGAGTTGCTCTTGCCCGGCGTCAATACGGGATAATACCGCGCCACATAGCAGAACTTTAA
AAGTGCTCATCATTGGAAAACGTTCTTCGGGGCGAAAACTCTCAAGGATCTTACCGCTGTTGAGATCCAG
TTCGATGTAACCCACTCGTGCACCCAACTGATCTTCAGCATCTTTTACTTTCACCAGCGTTTCTGGGTGA
GCAAAAACAGGAAGGCAAAATGCCGCAAAAAAGGGAATAAGGGCGACACGGAAATGTTGAATACTCATAC
TCTTCCTTTTTCAATATTATTGAAGCATTTATCAGGGTTATTGTCTCATGAGCGGATACATATTTGAATG
TATTTAGAAAAATAAACAAATAGGGGTTCCGCGCACATTTCCCCGAAAAGTGCCACCTGACGTCGCTAGC
TGTACAAAAAAGCAGGCTTTAAAGGAACCAATTCAGTCGACTGGATCCGGTACCAAGGTCGGGCAGGAA
Features (pLannotate 1.2.2; 6 found; start..end, strand, type, name):
      1..241     +  promoter       U6 promoter: RNA polymerase III promoter for human U6 snRNA
    270..345     +  misc_RNA       gRNA scaffold: guide RNA scaffold for the Streptococcus pyogenes CRISPR/Cas9 system
    479..1067    -  rep_origin     ori: high-copy-number ColE1/pMB1/pBR322/pUC origin of replication
   1238..2098    -  CDS            AmpR: β-lactamase; bla; confers resistance to ampicillin, carbenicillin, and related antibiotics
   2099..2203    -  promoter       AmpR promoter: bla
   2241..2258    +  protein_bind   attB1 (fragment): mutant version of attB; recombination site for the Gateway® BP reaction BP Clonase™
