[The description below was written by a language model from this plasmid's Addgene catalogue record and pLannotate feature annotations shown in this document.]
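Description:
pU6-pegRNA-SNCA-A53T is a compact (about 2.3 kb) mammalian CRISPR expression plasmid built on the pU6-pegRNA-GG-acceptor backbone, designed for transient expression of a prime editing guide RNA in human cells. It is propagated in E. coli through a high-copy ColE1/pUC-type origin of replication and selected with ampicillin via a β-lactamase (AmpR) gene driven by its native bla promoter. The plasmid carries no mammalian selection marker or reporter in the annotated features, consistent with its use in transient transfection. A short fragment annotated as attB1 is also detected, which appears to be a backbone remnant rather than a functional Gateway site.

The payload is a 126 bp synthetic pegRNA cassette placed directly downstream of the human U6 promoter, an RNA polymerase III promoter suited to producing small, defined RNAs. The insert was introduced by BsaI-based Golden Gate-style cloning, with both BsaI sites destroyed in the process. As in a standard pegRNA, a spacer targeting the SNCA locus precedes the Streptococcus pyogenes Cas9 guide RNA scaffold, and a 3′ extension follows that supplies the primer binding site and the reverse transcriptase template encoding the desired edit. When co-delivered with a separately supplied prime editor (a Cas9 nickase fused to reverse transcriptase, not encoded here), the pegRNA directs installation of the A53T substitution in SNCA, the gene for alpha-synuclein, also catalogued under the PARK1/PARK4 aliases. The associated work concerns generating isogenic human pluripotent stem cell models by prime editing, which is the intended application of this construct.
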