Addgene plasmid #181738: pU6-pegRNA-SNCA-A53T
Purpose: Transiently expressing a pegRNA to introduce SNCA-A53T mutation in human cells
Depositing lab: Dirk Hockemeyer. Depositing organization: University of California, Berkeley. Publication: Highly efficient generation of isogenic pluripotent stem cell models using prime editing. Li H, Busquets O, Verma Y, Syed KM, Kutnowski N, Pangilinan GR, Gilbert LA, Bateup HS, Rio DC, Hockemeyer D, Soldner F. Elife. 2022 Sep 7;11:e79208. doi: 10.7554/eLife.79208. PubMed 36069759.
Backbone
  Vector backbone: pU6-pegRNA-GG-acceptor
  Backbone manufacturer: David Liu (Addgene plasmid # 132777)
  Vector type: Mammalian Expression, CRISPR
Growth in bacteria
  Bacterial resistance: Ampicillin, 100 μg/mL
  Growth temperature: 37°C
  Growth strain: DH5alpha
  Copy number: High Copy
Gene/Insert
  Gene/Insert name: Prime editing pegRNA for SNCA-A53T
  gRNA/shRNA sequence: GGAGGGAGTGGTGCATGGTGGTTTTAGAGCTAGAAATAGCAAGTTAAAATAAGGCTAGTCCGTTATCAACTTGAAAAAGTGGCACCGAGTCGGTGCTTACCTGTTGTCACACCATGCACCACTCCC
  Species: Synthetic
  Insert size (bp): 126
  Entrez Gene: SNCA (a.k.a. NACP, PARK1, PARK4, PD1)
  Promoter: Human U6
  Cloning method: Restriction Enzyme; 5′ cloning site BsaI (destroyed during cloning); 3′ cloning site BsaI (destroyed during cloning)
  Sequencing primers: 5′ hU6-F (GAGGGCCTATTTCCCATGATT)
Resource information
  A portion of this plasmid was derived from a plasmid made by: backbone: pU6-pegRNA-GG-acceptor from David Liu (Addgene plasmid # 132777)
Terms and licenses: Academic/Nonprofit Terms; Industry Terms: Not Available to Industry
How to cite: pU6-pegRNA-SNCA-A53T was a gift from Dirk Hockemeyer (Addgene plasmid # 181738 ; http://n2t.net/addgene:181738 ; RRID:Addgene_181738)
